>Addgene plasmid #228004 | pRS416-HIS3p-TID-FRB-HA3 | addgene full sequence | sequence record 453627 | Addgene NGS Result
CCCGTCGTGTAGATAACTACGATACGGGAGGGCTTACCATCTGGCCCCAGTGCTGCAATGATACCGCGAG
ACCCACGCTCACCGGCTCCAGATTTATCAGCAATAAACCAGCCAGCCGGAAGGGCCGAGCGCAGAAGTGG
TCCTGCAACTTTATCCGCCTCCATCCAGTCTATTAATTGTTGCCGGGAAGCTAGAGTAAGTAGTTCGCCA
GTTAATAGTTTGCGCAACGTTGTTGCCATTGCTACAGGCATCGTGGTGTCACGCTCGTCGTTTGGTATGG
CTTCATTCAGCTCCGGTTCCCAACGATCAAGGCGAGTTACATGATCCCCCATGTTGTGCAAAAAAGCGGT
TAGCTCCTTCGGTCCTCCGATCGTTGTCAGAAGTAAGTTGGCCGCAGTGTTATCACTCATGGTTATGGCA
GCACTGCATAATTCTCTTACTGTCATGCCATCCGTAAGATGCTTTTCTGTGACTGGTGAGTACTCAACCA
AGTCATTCTGAGAATAGTGTATGCGGCGACCGAGTTGCTCTTGCCCGGCGTCAATACGGGATAATACCGC
GCCACATAGCAGAACTTTAAAAGTGCTCATCATTGGAAAACGTTCTTCGGGGCGAAAACTCTCAAGGATC
TTACCGCTGTTGAGATCCAGTTCGATGTAACCCACTCGTGCACCCAACTGATCTTCAGCATCTTTTACTT
TCACCAGCGTTTCTGGGTGAGCAAAAACAGGAAGGCAAAATGCCGCAAAAAAGGGAATAAGGGCGACACG
GAAATGTTGAATACTCATACTCTTCCTTTTTCAATATTATTGAAGCATTTATCAGGGTTATTGTCTCATG
AGCGGATACATATTTGAATGTATTTAGAAAAATAAACAAATAGGGGTTCCGCGCACATTTCCCCGAAAAG
TGCCACCTGGGTCCTTTTCATCACGTGCTATAAAAATAATTATAATTTAAATTTTTTAATATAAATATAT
AAATTAAAAATAGAAAGTAAAAAAAGAAATTAAAGAAAAAATAGTTTTTGTTTTCCGAAGATGTAAAAGA
CTCTAGGGGGATCGCCAACAAATACTACCTTTTATCTTGCTCTTCCTGCTCTCAGGTATTAATGCCGAAT
TGTTTCATCTTGTCTGTGTAGAAGACCACACACGAAAATCCTGTGATTTTACATTTTACTTATCGTTAAT
CGAATGTATATCTATTTAATCTGCTTTTCTTGTCTAATAAATATATATGTAAAGTACGCTTTTTGTTGAA
ATTTTTTAAACCTTTGTTTATTTTTTTTTCTTCATTCCGTAACTCTTCTACCTTCTTTATTTACTTTCTA
AAATCCAAATACAAAACATAAAAATAAATAAACACAGAGTAAATTCCCAAATTATTCCATCATTAAAAGA
TACGAGGCGCGTGTAAGTTACAGGCAAGCGATCCGTCTAAGAAACCATTATTATCATGACATTAACCTAT
AAAAATAGGCGTATCACGAGGCCCTTTCGTCTCGCGCGTTTCGGTGATGACGGTGAAAACCTCTGACACA
TGCAGCTCCCGGAGACGGTCACAGCTTGTCTGTAAGCGGATGCCGGGAGCAGACAAGCCCGTCAGGGCGC
GTCAGCGGGTGTTGGCGGGTGTCGGGGCTGGCTTAACTATGCGGCATCAGAGCAGATTGTACTGAGAGTG
CACCATACCACCTTTTCAATTCATCATTTTTTTTTTATTCTTTTTTTTGATTTCGGTTTCCTTGAAATTT
TTTTGATTCGGTAATCTCCGAACAGAAGGAAGAACGAAGGAAGGAGCACAGACTTAGATTGGTATATATA
CGCATATGTAGTGTTGAAGAAACATGAAATTGCCCAGTATTCTTAACCCAACTGCACAGAACAAAAACCT
GCAGGAAACGAAGATAAATCATGTCGAAAGCTACATATAAGGAACGTGCTGCTACTCATCCTAGTCCTGT
TGCTGCCAAGCTATTTAATATCATGCACGAAAAGCAAACAAACTTGTGTGCTTCATTGGATGTTCGTACC
ACCAAGGAATTACTGGAGTTAGTTGAAGCATTAGGTCCCAAAATTTGTTTACTAAAAACACATGTGGATA
TCTTGACTGATTTTTCCATGGAGGGCACAGTTAAGCCGCTAAAGGCATTATCCGCCAAGTACAATTTTTT
ACTCTTCGAAGACAGAAAATTTGCTGACATTGGTAATACAGTCAAATTGCAGTACTCTGCGGGTGTATAC
AGAATAGCAGAATGGGCAGACATTACGAATGCACACGGTGTGGTGGGCCCAGGTATTGTTAGCGGTTTGA
AGCAGGCGGCAGAAGAAGTAACAAAGGAACCTAGAGGCCTTTTGATGTTAGCAGAATTGTCATGCAAGGG
CTCCCTATCTACTGGAGAATATACTAAGGGTACTGTTGACATTGCGAAGAGCGACAAAGATTTTGTTATC
GGCTTTATTGCTCAAAGAGACATGGGTGGAAGAGATGAAGGTTACGATTGGTTGATTATGACACCCGGTG
TGGGTTTAGATGACAAGGGAGACGCATTGGGTCAACAGTATAGAACCGTGGATGATGTGGTCTCTACAGG
ATCTGACATTATTATTGTTGGAAGAGGACTATTTGCAAAGGGAAGGGATGCTAAGGTAGAGGGTGAACGT
TACAGAAAAGCAGGCTGGGAAGCATATTTGAGAAGATGCGGCCAGCAAAACTAAAAAACTGTATTATAAG
TAAATGCATGTATACTAAACTCACAAATTAGAGCTTCAATTTAATTATATCAGTTATTACCCTATGCGGT
GTGAAATACCGCACAGATGCGTAAGGAGAAAATACCGCATCAGGAAATTGTAAGCGTTAATATTTTGTTA
AAATTCGCGTTAAATTTTTGTTAAATCAGCTCATTTTTTAACCAATAGGCCGAAATCGGCAAAATCCCTT
ATAAATCAAAAGAATAGACCGAGATAGGGT
[37 nt withheld, positions 2971-3007]
AAAGAACGTGGACTCCAACGTCAAAGG
[49 nt withheld, positions 3035-3083]
T
[91 nt withheld, positions 3085-3175]
G
[124 nt withheld, positions 3177-3300]
CCATTCGCCATTCAGGCTGCGCAACTGTTGGGAAGGGCGATCGGTGCGGGCCTCTTCGCTATTACGCCAG
CTGGCGAAAGGGGGATGTGCTGCAAGGCGATTAAGTTGGGTAACGCCAGGGTTTTCCCAGTCACGACGTT
GTAAAACGACGGCCAGTGAGCGCGCGTAATACGACTCACTATAGGGCGAATTGGGTACCCATTCATAAGT
TTCAGAGCAATGTCCTTATTCTGGAACTTGGATTTATGGCTCTTTTGGTTTAATTTCGCCTGATTCTTGA
TCTCCTTTAGCTTCTCGACGTGGGCCTTTTTCTTGCCATATGGATCCGCTGCACGGTCCTGTTCCCTAGC
ATGTACGTGAGCGTATTTCCTTTTAAACCACGACGCTTTGTCTTCATTCAACGTTTCCCATTGTTTTTTT
CTACTATTGCTTTGCTGTGGGAAAAACTTATCGAAAGATGACGACTTTTTCTTAATTCTCGTTTTAAGAG
CTTGGTGAGCGCTAGGAGTCACTGCCAGGTATCGTTTGAACACGGCATTAGTCAGGGAAGTCATAACACA
GTCCTTTCCCGCAATTTTCTTTTTCTATTACTCTTGGCCTCCTCTAGTACACTCTATATTTTTTTATGCC
TCGGTAATGATTTTCATTTTTTTTTTTCCACCTAGCGGATGACTCTTTTTTTTTCTTAGCGATTGGCATT
ATCACATAATGAATTATACATTATATAAAGTAATGTGATTTCTTCGAAGAATATACTAAAAAATGAGCAG
GCAAGATAAACGAAGGCAAAGAAGCTTAAAATGGCAAGAGATCCGCCTGTGGCCACGATGAAAGATAACA
CGGTTCCCTTAAAATTGATAGCCCTTCTTGCCAATGGTGAGTTTCATTCCGGGGAACAACTTGGCGAAAC
TCTGGGAATGAGCAGGGCAGCGATTAACAAGCATATCCAAACCTTGAGAGACTGGGGAGTAGATGTGTTC
ACCGTGCCTGGTAAAGGTTATTCTTTGCCGGAACCTATCCCTCTATTAAATGCGAAACAGATACTAGGAC
AACTGGACGGTGGTAGTGTTGCCGTATTGCCGGTTGTTGACTCAACCAATCAATACTTGCTGGACAGAAT
TGGCGAACTTAAAAGCGGTGATGCGTGTATTGCAGAATATCAGCAAGCAGGGAGAGGCTCAAGAGGTAGG
AAATGGTTTTCACCTTTTGGCGCCAATCTTTACTTAAGTATGTTCTGGCGTTTGAAGAGAGGGCCCGCGG
CTATTGGTTTAGGTCCCGTTATCGGGATAGTTATGGCTGAAGCGCTACGTAAACTTGGGGCCGACAAGGT
CAGAGTGAAGTGGCCTAATGATCTATACTTGCAAGATAGAAAGCTAGCGGGTATCCTGGTGGAGCTAGCG
GGAATCACAGGGGACGCTGCCCAAATAGTAATCGGTGCTGGTATAAATGTCGCAATGCGTAGAGTCGAGG
AATCAGTGGTGAACCAGGGCTGGATCACGTTGCAAGAGGCGGGCATAAACCTGGACCGTAACACCCTTGC
AGCGACCCTAATAAGAGAACTACGTGCTGCATTGGAGCTTTTTGAGCAGGAGGGCCTGGCTCCGTACCTA
CCCAGGTGGGAGAAATTAGACAATTTCATAAACCGTCCAGTCAAACTAATAATTGGAGATAAGGAGATTT
TCGGTATTTCTCGTGGGATAGACAAGCAGGGAGCGTTGTTATTAGAACAGGATGGTGTCATTAAACCTTG
GATGGGCGGTGAAATTAGTCTTCGTAGTGCCGAAAAGGCTAGCGGTTCTGGTGGTGCTAGCATCCTCTGG
CATGAGATGTGGCATGAAGGCCTGGAAGAGGCATCTCGTTTGTACTTTGGGGAAAGGAACGTGAAAGGCA
TGTTTGAGGTGCTGGAGCCCTTGCATGCTATGATGGAACGGGGCCCCCAGACTCTGAAGGAAACATCCTT
TAATCAGGCCTATGGTCGAGATTTAATGGAGGCCCAAGAGTGGTGCAGGAAGTACATGAAATCAGGGAAT
GTCAAGGACCTCCTCCAAGCCTGGGACCTCTATTATCATGTGTTCCGACGAATCTCAAAGCTCGAGTACC
CATACGATGTTCCTGACTATGCGGGCTATCCGTATGACGTCCCGGACTATGCAGGATCTTATCCATATGA
CGTTCCAGATTACGCTGCTTGATCTAGAGCGGCCGCCACCGCGGTGGAGCTCCAGCTTTTGTTCCCTTTA
GTGAGGGTTAATTGCGCGCTTGGCGTAATCATGGTCATAGCTGTTTCCTGTGTGAAATTGTTATCCGCTC
ACAATTCCACACAACATACGAGCCGGAAGCATAAAGTGTAAAGCCTGGGGTGCCTAATGAGTGAGCTAAC
TCACATTAATTGCGTTGCGCTCACTGCCCGCTTTCCAGTCGGGAAACCTGTCGTGCCAGCTGCATTAATG
AATCGGCCAACGCGCGGGGAGAGGCGGTTTGCGTATTGGGCGCTCTTCCGCTTCCTCGCTCACTGACTCG
CTGCGCTCGGTCGTTCGGCTGCGGCGAGCGGTATCAGCTCACTCAAAGGCGGTAATACGGTTATCCACAG
AATCAGGGGATAACGCAGGAAAGAACATGTGAGCAAAAGGCCAGCAAAAGGCCAGGAACCGTAAAAAGGC
CGCGTTGCTGGCGTTTTTCCATAGGCTCCGCCCCCCTGACGAGCATCACAAAAATCGACGCTCAAGTCAG
AGGTGGCGAAACCCGACAGGACTATAAAGATACCAGGCGTTTCCCCCTGGAAGCTCCCTCGTGCGCTCTC
CTGTTCCGACCCTGCCGCTTACCGGATACCTGTCCGCCTTTCTCCCTTCGGGAAGCGTGGCGCTTTCTCA
TAGCTCACGCTGTAGGTATCTCAGTTCGGTGTAGGTCGTTCGCTCCAAGCTGGGCTGTGTGCACGAACCC
CCCGTTCAGCCCGACCGCTGCGCCTTATCCGGTAACTATCGTCTTGAGTCCAACCCGGTAAGACACGACT
TATCGCCACTGGCAGCAGCCACTGGTAACAGGATTAGCAGAGCGAGGTATGTAGGCGGTGCTACAGAGTT
CTTGAAGTGGTGGCCTAACTACGGCTACACTAGAAGAACAGTATTTGGTATCTGCGCTCTGCTGAAGCCA
GTTACCTTCGGAAAAAGAGTTGGTAGCTCTTGATCCGGCAAACAAACCACCGCTGGTAGCGGTGGTTTTT
TTGTTTGCAAGCAGCAGATTACGCGCAGAAAAAAAGGATCTCAAGAAGATCCTTTGATCTTTTCTACGGG
GTCTGACGCTCAGTGGAACGAAAACTCACGTTAAGGGATTTTGGTCATGAGATTATCAAAAAGGATCTTC
ACCTAGATCCTTTTAAATTAAAAATGAAGTTTTAAATCAATCTAAAGTATATATGAGTAAACTTGGTCTG
ACAGTTACCAATGCTTAATCAGTGAGGCACCTATCTCAGCGATCTGTCTATTTCGTTCATCCATAGTTGC
CTGACTC
Features (pLannotate 1.2.2; 23 found; start..end, strand, type, name):
    789..893     -  promoter       AmpR promoter: bla
    930..1433    +  misc_feature   CEN/ARS: S. cerevisiae CEN6 centromere fused to an autonomously replicating sequence
   1501..1536    +  CDS            rop (fragment): Rop protein, which maintains plasmids at low copy number; rop
   1638..1687    +  misc_feature   bom (fragment): basis of mobility region from pBR322
   1695..1910    +  promoter       URA3 promoter: S. cerevisiae URA3
   1911..2714    +  CDS            URA3: orotidine-5'-phosphate decarboxylase, required for uracil biosynthesis; S. cerevisiae URA3; yeast auxotrophic marker, counterselectable with 5-fluoroorotic acid (5-FOA)
   2793..2844    +  misc_feature   bom (fragment): basis of mobility region from pBR322
   2872..3300    -  rep_origin     f1 ori (sequence partly withheld): f1 bacteriophage origin of replication; arrow indicates direction of (+) strand synthesis
   3304..3459    -  CDS            lacZα (fragment): LacZα fragment of β-galactosidase; lacZ fragment
   3467..3485    +  promoter       T7 promoter: promoter for bacteriophage T7 RNA polymerase
   3489..3854    -  CDS            MRM1 (fragment): MRM1_YEAST - Also known as PET56 From Saccharomyces cerevisiae (strain ATCC 204508 / S288c) (Baker's yeast).
   3904..4091    +  promoter       HIS3 promoter: S. cerevisiae HIS3
   4128..5087    +  CDS            birA: BIRA_ECOLI - Also known as bioR, dhbB. Experimental evidence at protein level: Swiss-Prot protein existence level 1. Acts both as a biotin--[acetyl-CoA-carboxylase] ligase and a biotin-operon repressor. In the presence of ATP, BirA activates biotin to form the BirA-biotinyl-5'-adenylate (BirA-bio-5'-AMP or holoBirA) complex. HoloBirA can either transfer the biotinyl moiety to the biotin carboxyl carrier protein (BCCP) subunit of acetyl-CoA carboxylase, or bind to the biotin operator site and inhibit transcription of the operon. From Escherichia coli (strain K12).
   5112..5390    +  CDS            FRB*: T2098L mutant of FKBP-rapamycin binding domain of human FRAP binds synthetic ligands such as AP21967
   5397..5486    +  CDS            3xHA: three tandem HA epitope tags
   5493..5522    -  misc_feature   MCS (fragment): pBluescript multiple cloning site
   5535..5553    -  promoter       T3 promoter: promoter for bacteriophage T3 RNA polymerase
   5598..5614    -  protein_bind   lac operator: The lac repressor binds to the lac operator to inhibit transcription in E. coli. This inhibition can be relieved by adding lactose or isopropyl-β-D-thiogalactopyranoside (IPTG). lac repressor encoded by lacI
   5622..5652    -  promoter       lac promoter: promoter for the E. coli lac operon
   5667..5688    -  protein_bind   CAP binding site: CAP binding activates transcription in the presence of cAMP. E. coli catabolite activator protein
   5701..5793    -  CDS            lacI (fragment): lac repressor; lacI; The lac repressor binds to the lac operator to inhibit transcription in E. coli. This inhibition can be relieved by adding lactose or isopropyl-β-D-thiogalactopyranoside (IPTG).
   5976..6564    -  rep_origin     ori: high-copy-number ColE1/pMB1/pBR322/pUC origin of replication
   6735..788     -  CDS            AmpR (across the origin): β-lactamase; bla; confers resistance to ampicillin, carbenicillin, and related antibiotics
