[The description below was written by a language model from this plasmid's Addgene catalogue record and pLannotate feature annotations shown in this document.]
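Description:
pRS416-HIS3p-TID-FRB-HA3 is a yeast expression plasmid built on the pRS416 shuttle backbone. In Saccharomyces cerevisiae it is maintained as a centromeric plasmid through a CEN6/ARS element and selected by the URA3 auxotrophic marker, which can also be counterselected with 5-fluoroorotic acid. In E. coli it replicates from a high-copy ColE1/pUC-type origin and is selected with ampicillin via the β-lactamase gene. The backbone also retains the usual pBluescript-derived elements: an f1 origin, flanking T7 and T3 promoters, and remnants of the lacZα/lac promoter region and multiple cloning site.

The payload is a single open reading frame driven by the S. cerevisiae HIS3 promoter. An adjacent fragment of the neighbouring MRM1 (PET56) gene was evidently carried along with the promoter segment. The coding region begins with TurboID, which the annotation software identifies as E. coli birA because TurboID is an engineered variant of that biotin ligase that promiscuously biotinylates nearby proteins. It is fused to an FRB domain, the FKBP-rapamycin binding domain of human FRAP/mTOR. The feature table labels this as the T2098L mutant form, which binds synthetic rapamycin analogues, and the fusion ends in a C-terminal triple HA epitope tag for detection. No dedicated yeast terminator is annotated downstream of the tag.

The stated purpose is BioID proximity labelling in budding yeast. The FRB module suggests a ligand-induced dimerisation design in which the free-floating ligase can be recruited to an FKBP-tagged protein of interest, although the record does not spell out this arrangement. The associated work characterised BioID tagging systems in yeast and applied them to the Ccr4-Not complex interactome.
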