Addgene plasmid #228004: pRS416-HIS3p-TID-FRB-HA3
Purpose: Expresses TurboID-FRB fusion from HIS3 promoter; yeast BioID
Depositing lab: Joseph Reese. Depositing organization: Pennsylvania State University. Publication: Characterization of BioID tagging systems in budding yeast and exploring the interactome of the Ccr4-Not complex. Pfannenstein J, Tyryshkin M, Gulden ME, Doud EH, Mosley AL, Reese JC. G3 (Bethesda). 2024 Sep 13:jkae221. doi: 10.1093/g3journal/jkae221. PubMed 39271111.
Backbone
  Vector backbone: pRS416
  Vector type: Yeast Expression
  Selectable markers: URA3
Growth in bacteria
  Bacterial resistance: Ampicillin, 100 μg/mL
  Growth temperature: 37°C
  Growth strain: DH5alpha
  Copy number: High Copy
Gene/Insert
  Gene/Insert name: TurboID-FRB
  Species: Other
  Promoter: HIS3
  Tag / fusion protein: HA tag (C terminal on insert)
  Cloning method: Ligation Independent Cloning
Terms and licenses: Academic/Nonprofit Terms; Industry Terms: Not Available to Industry
How to cite: pRS416-HIS3p-TID-FRB-HA3 was a gift from Joseph Reese (Addgene plasmid # 228004 ; http://n2t.net/addgene:228004 ; RRID:Addgene_228004)
